Addgene plasmid #142990: TFORF2790
Purpose: Lentiviral vector for overexpressing transcription factor ORFs with unique 24-bp barcodes. Barcodes facilitate identification of transcription factors in pooled screens.
Depositing lab: Feng Zhang. Depositing organization: Broad Institute. Publication: A transcription factor atlas of directed differentiation. Joung J, Ma S, Tay T, Geiger-Schuller KR, Kirchgatterer PC, Verdine VK, Guo B, Arias-Garcia MA, Allen WE, Singh A, Kuksenko O, Abudayyeh OO, Gootenberg JS, Fu Z, Macrae RK, Buenrostro JD, Regev A, Zhang F. Cell. 2023 Jan 5;186(1):209-229.e26. doi: 10.1016/j.cell.2022.11.026. PubMed 36608654.
Backbone
  Vector backbone: pLX_TRC317
  Backbone manufacturer: Broad Institute Genetic Perturbation Platform
  Backbone size w/o insert (bp): 8264
  Vector type: Mammalian Expression, Lentiviral
  Selectable markers: Puromycin
Growth in bacteria
  Bacterial resistance: Ampicillin, 100 μg/mL
  Growth temperature: 37°C
  Growth strain: NEB Stable
  Copy number: High Copy
Gene/Insert
  Gene/Insert name: ZNF284
  Species: H. sapiens (human)
  Insert size (bp): 1883
  Entrez Gene: ZNF284 (a.k.a. ZNF284L)
  Promoter: EF1a
  Cloning method: Unknown
  Sequencing primers: 5′ GGGTGGAGACTGAAGTTAGGCCAG; 3′ CACATAGCGTAAAAGGAGCAACATAG
Terms and licenses: Academic/Nonprofit Terms; Industry Terms: Not Available to Industry
Depositor comments: XM_011526908,XM_011526907,NM_001037813,ENST00000421176 . The transcription factor ORF portion of this plasmid was synthesized by Genewiz. Please test multiple small colonies in case of plasmid recombination. To make this collection available in a timely manner, a portion of this collection was not fully sequenced by Addgene. If an Addgene verified full plasmid sequence is not available, please contact us prior to placing an order to request the full sequence.
How to cite: TFORF2790 was a gift from Feng Zhang (Addgene plasmid # 142990 ; http://n2t.net/addgene:142990 ; RRID:Addgene_142990)
