[The description below was written by a language model from this plasmid's Addgene catalogue record and pLannotate feature annotations shown in this document.]
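Description:
TFORF2790 is a lentiviral mammalian expression plasmid built on the pLX_TRC317 backbone and carrying the human zinc-finger transcription factor ZNF284 as a synthesized open reading frame of about 1.9 kb. It belongs to a large barcoded collection of transcription factor ORFs. In bacteria it is maintained through a high-copy ColE1/pUC-type origin and selected with ampicillin via the β-lactamase gene. An f1 origin and remnants of a lac/T7/T3 cloning region are also present in the plasmid backbone. The depositor notes a risk of recombination, which is common for plasmids that carry repeated LTR sequences.

The viral portion has a third-generation, self-inactivating layout. An RSV promoter drives a truncated HIV-1 5' LTR, followed by the Ψ packaging signal with a short gag fragment, the RRE for Rev-dependent export of the genomic RNA, a cPPT/CTS, and a ΔU3 3' LTR that is followed by an SV40 polyadenylation signal. Two cassettes sit between the LTRs. An SV40 promoter drives puromycin N-acetyltransferase for selection of transduced cells, and the strong constitutive EF-1α promoter drives ZNF284, with a WPRE downstream to enhance transcript expression. The automated annotation recognises only the two ends of the ORF, labelling the start as a related green monkey zinc-finger protein and the end as human ZNF284, which likely reflects homology matching rather than a chimeric insert.

According to the record, each construct carries a unique 24-bp barcode, though the feature table does not annotate it. The barcode allows the overexpressed factor to be identified in pooled screens, such as those testing which transcription factors drive directed differentiation.
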