Features (pLannotate 1.2.2; 32 found; start..end, strand, type, name):
      5..231     +  promoter       RSV promoter: Rous sarcoma virus enhancer/promoter
    232..412     +  LTR            5' LTR (truncated): truncated 5' long terminal repeat (LTR) from HIV-1
    459..584     +  misc_feature   HIV-1 Ψ: packaging signal of human immunodeficiency virus type 1
    568..931     +  CDS            HIV-1 gag (fragment): gag protein from human immunodeficiency virus 1; gag
   1077..1310    +  misc_feature   RRE: The Rev response element (RRE) of HIV-1 allows for Rev-dependent mRNA export from the nucleus to the cytoplasm.
   1687..1713    +  CDS            Rev (fragment): human immunodeficiency virus 1 (HIV-1) Rev protein; rev; enhances nuclear export of unspliced and incompletely spliced viral mRNAs
   1720..1743    +  promoter       SV40 promoter (fragment): SV40 early promoter
   1744..1815    +  promoter       SV40 promoter (fragment): SV40 enhancer and early promoter
   1839..1974    +  rep_origin     SV40 ori: SV40 origin of replication
   2020..2616    +  CDS            PuroR (fragment): puromycin N-acetyltransferase; pac from Streptomyces; confers resistance to puromycin
   2665..2782    +  misc_feature   cPPT/CTS: central polypurine tract and central termination sequence of HIV-1
   2847..2913    +  CDS            small t antigen (fragment): SV40 (simian virus 40) small t antigen
   2920..4098    +  promoter       EF-1α promoter: strong constitutive promoter for human elongation factor EF-1α
   4115..4681    +  CDS            ZNFP_CHLAE (fragment): Experimental evidence at protein level: Swiss-Prot protein existence level 1. May be involved in transcriptional regulation. From Chlorocebus aethiops (Green monkey) (Cercopithecus aethiops).
   5837..5893    +  CDS            ZNF284 (fragment): ZN284_HUMAN - Also known as ZNF284L. Experimental evidence at transcript level: Swiss-Prot protein existence level 2. May be involved in transcriptional regulation. From Homo sapiens (Human).
   5909..5962    +  promoter       U6 promoter (fragment): RNA polymerase III promoter for human U6 snRNA
   6004..6592    +  misc_feature   WPRE: woodchuck hepatitis virus posttranscriptional regulatory element
   6643..6662    +  misc_feature   cPPT/CTS (fragment): central polypurine tract and central termination sequence of HIV-1
   6664..6897    +  LTR            3' LTR (ΔU3): self-inactivating 3' long terminal repeat (LTR) from HIV-1
   6975..7096    +  polyA_signal   SV40 poly(A) signal: SV40 polyadenylation signal
   7136..7271    +  rep_origin     SV40 ori: SV40 origin of replication
   7292..7310    -  promoter       T7 promoter: promoter for bacteriophage T7 RNA polymerase
   7318..7473    +  CDS            lacZα (fragment): LacZα fragment of β-galactosidase; lacZ fragment
   7478..7906    +  rep_origin     f1 ori (sequence partly withheld): f1 bacteriophage origin of replication; arrow indicates direction of (+) strand synthesis
   7959..8063    +  promoter       AmpR promoter: bla
   8064..8924    +  CDS            AmpR: β-lactamase; bla; confers resistance to ampicillin, carbenicillin, and related antibiotics
   9095..9683    +  rep_origin     ori: high-copy-number ColE1/pMB1/pBR322/pUC origin of replication
   9866..9958    +  CDS            lacI (fragment): lac repressor; lacI; The lac repressor binds to the lac operator to inhibit transcription in E. coli. This inhibition can be relieved by adding lactose or isopropyl-β-D-thiogalactopyranoside (IPTG).
   9971..9992    +  protein_bind   CAP binding site: CAP binding activates transcription in the presence of cAMP. E. coli catabolite activator protein
  10007..10037   +  promoter       lac promoter: promoter for the E. coli lac operon
  10045..10061   +  protein_bind   lac operator: The lac repressor binds to the lac operator to inhibit transcription in E. coli. This inhibition can be relieved by adding lactose or isopropyl-β-D-thiogalactopyranoside (IPTG). lac repressor encoded by lacI
  10106..10124   +  promoter       T3 promoter: promoter for bacteriophage T3 RNA polymerase
>Addgene plasmid #142990 | TFORF2790 | addgene full sequence | sequence record 397322 | Addgene NGS Result
TTAATGTAGTCTTATGCAATACTCTTGTAGTCTTGCAACATGGTAACGATGAGTTAGCAACATGCCTTAC
AAGGAGAGAAAAAGCACCGTGCATGCCGATTGGTGGAAGTAAGGTGGTACGATCGTGCCTTATTAGGAAG
GCAACAGACGGGTCTGACATGGATTGGACGAACCACTGAATTGCCGCATTGCAGAGATATTGTATTTAAG
TGCCTAGCTCGATACATAAACGGGTCTCTCTGGTTAGACCAGATCTGAGCCTGGGAGCTCTCTGGCTAAC
TAGGGAACCCACTGCTTAAGCCTCAATAAAGCTTGCCTTGAGTGCTTCAAGTAGTGTGTGCCCGTCTGTT
GTGTGACTCTGGTAACTAGAGATCCCTCAGACCCTTTTAGTCAGTGTGGAAAATCTCTAGCAGTGGCGCC
CGAACAGGGACTTGAAAGCGAAAGGGAAACCAGAGGAGCTCTCTCGACGCAGGACTCGGCTTGCTGAAGC
GCGCACGGCAAGAGGCGAGGGGCGGCGACTGGTGAGTACGCCAAAAATTTTGACTAGCGGAGGCTAGAAG
GAGAGAGATGGGTGCGAGAGCGTCAGTATTAAGCGGGGGAGAATTAGATCGCGATGGGAAAAAATTCGGT
TAAGGCCAGGGGGAAAGAAAAAATATAAATTAAAACATATAGTATGGGCAAGCAGGGAGCTAGAACGATT
CGCAGTTAATCCTGGCCTGTTAGAAACATCAGAAGGCTGTAGACAAATACTGGGACAGCTACAACCATCC
CTTCAGACAGGATCAGAAGAACTTAGATCATTATATAATACAGTAGCAACCCTCTATTGTGTGCATCAAA
GGATAGAGATAAAAGACACCAAGGAAGCTTTAGACAAGATAGAGGAAGAGCAAAACAAAAGTAAGACCAC
CGCACAGCAAGCGGCCGCTGATCTTCAGACCTGGAGGAGGAGATATGAGGGACAATTGGAGAAGTGAATT
ATATAAATATAAAGTAGTAAAAATTGAACCATTAGGAGTAGCACCCACCAAGGCAAAGAGAAGAGTGGTG
CAGAGAGAAAAAAGAGCAGTGGGAATAGGAGCTTTGTTCCTTGGGTTCTTGGGAGCAGCAGGAAGCACTA
TGGGCGCAGCGTCAATGACGCTGACGGTACAGGCCAGACAATTATTGTCTGGTATAGTGCAGCAGCAGAA
CAATTTGCTGAGGGCTATTGAGGCGCAACAGCATCTGTTGCAACTCACAGTCTGGGGCATCAAGCAGCTC
CAGGCAAGAATCCTGGCTGTGGAAAGATACCTAAAGGATCAACAGCTCCTGGGGATTTGGGGTTGCTCTG
GAAAACTCATTTGCACCACTGCTGTGCCTTGGAATGCTAGTTGGAGTAATAAATCTCTGGAACAGATTTG
GAATCACACGACCTGGATGGAGTGGGACAGAGAAATTAACAATTACACAAGCTTAATACACTCCTTAATT
GAAGAATCGCAAAACCAGCAAGAAAAGAATGAACAAGAATTATTGGAATTAGATAAATGGGCAAGTTTGT
GGAATTGGTTTAACATAACAAATTGGCTGTGGTATATAAAATTATTCATAATGATAGTAGGAGGCTTGGT
AGGTTTAAGAATAGTTTTTGCTGTACTTTCTATAGTGAATAGAGTTAGGCAGGGATATTCACCATTATCG
TTTCAGACCCACCTCCCAACCCCGAGGGGACCCATGCATTGCATCTCAATTAGTCAGCAACCAGGTGTGG
AAAGTCCCCAGGCTCCCCAGCAGGCAGAAGTATGCAAAGCATGCGTCTCAATTAGTCAGCAACCATAGTC
CCGCCCCTAACTCCGCCCATCCCGCCCCTAACTCCGCCCAGTTCCGCCCATTCTCCGCCCCATGGCTGAC
TAATTTTTTTTATTTATGCAGAGGCCGAGGCCGCCTCGGCCTCTGAGCTATTCCAGAAGTAGTGAGGAGG
CTTTTTTGGAGGCCTAGGCTTTTGCAAAAAGCTTTCTAGAGGTACCACCGGAGCTTACCATGACCGAGTA
CAAGCCCACGGTGCGCCTCGCCACCCGCGACGACGTCCCCAGGGCCGTACGCACCCTCGCCGCCGCGTTC
GCCGACTACCCCGCCACGCGCCACACCGTCGATCCGGACCGCCACATCGAGCGGGTCACCGAGCTGCAAG
AACTCTTCCTCACGCGCGTCGGGCTCGACATCGGCAAGGTGTGGGTCGCGGACGACGGCGCCGCCGTGGC
GGTCTGGACCACGCCGGAGAGCGTCGAAGCGGGGGCGGTGTTCGCCGAGATCGGCCCGCGCATGGCCGAG
TTGAGCGGTTCCCGGCTGGCCGCGCAGCAACAGATGGAAGGCCTCCTGGCGCCGCACCGGCCCAAGGAGC
CCGCGTGGTTCCTGGCCACCGTCGGCGTCTCGCCCGACCACCAGGGCAAGGGTCTGGGCAGCGCCGTCGT
GCTCCCCGGAGTGGAGGCGGCCGAGCGCGCCGGGGTGCCCGCCTTCCTGGAGACCTCCGCGCCCCGCAAC
CTCCCCTTCTACGAGCGGCTCGGCTTCACCGTCACCGCCGACGTCGAGGTGCCCGAAGGACCGCGCACCT
GGTGCATGACCCGCAAGCCCGGTGCCAGTTAACGAATTCTAGATCTTGAGACAAATGGCAGTATTCATCC
ACAATTTTAAAAGAAAAGGGGGGATTGGGGGGTACAGTGCAGGGGAAAGAATAGTAGACATAATAGCAAC
AGACATACAAACTAAAGAATTACAAAAACAAATTACAAAAATTCAAAATTTTCGGGTTTATTACAGGGAC
AGCAGAGATCCACTTTGGCGCCGGCTCGAGGCCTGCAGGTGCAAAGATGGATAAAGTTTTAAACAGAGAG
GAATCTTTGCAGCTAATGGACCTTCTAGGTCTTGAAAGGAGTGGGAATTGGCTCCGGTGCCCGTCAGTGG
GCAGAGCGCACATCGCCCACAGTCCCCGAGAAGTTGGGGGGAGGGGTCGGCAATTGAACCGGTGCCTAGA
GAAGGTGGCGCGGGGTAAACTGGGAAAGTGATGTCGTGTACTGGCTCCGCCTTTTTCCCGAGGGTGGGGG
AGAACCGTATATAAGTGCAGTAGTCGCCGTGAACGTTCTTTTTCGCAACGGGTTTGCCGCCAGAACACAG
GTAAGTGCCGTGTGTGGTTCCCGCGGGCCTGGCCTCTTTACGGGTTATGGCCCTTGCGTGCCTTGAATTA
CTTCCACCTGGCTGCAGTACGTGATTCTTGATCCCGAGCTTCGGGTTGGAAGTGGGTGGGAGAGTTCGAG
GCCTTGCGCTTAAGGAGCCCCTTCGCCTCGTGCTTGAGTTGAGGCCTGGCCTGGGCGCTGGGGCCGCCGC
GTGCGAATCTGGTGGCACCTTCGCGCCTGTCTCGCTGCTTTCGATAAGTCTCTAGCCATTTAAAATTTTT
GATGACCTGCTGCGACGCTTTTTTTCTGGCAAGATAGTCTTGTAAATGCGGGCCAAGATCTGCACACTGG
TATTTCGGTTTTTGGGGCCGCGGGCGGCGACGGGGCCCGTGCGTCCCAGCGCACATGTTCGGCGAGGCGG
GGCCTGCGAGCGCGGCCACCGAGAATCGGACGGGGGTAGTCTCAAGCTGGCCGGCCTGCTCTGGTGCCTG
GCCTCGCGCCGCCGTGTATCGCCCCGCCCTGGGCGGCAAGGCTGGCCCGGTCGGCACCAGTTGCGTGAGC
GGAAAGATGGCCGCTTCCCGGCCCTGCTGCAGGGAGCTCAAAATGGAGGACGCGGCGCTCGGGAGAGCGG
GCGGGTGAGTCACCCACACAAAGGAAAAGGGCCTTTCCGTCCTCAGCCGTCGCTTCATGTGACTCCACGG
AGTACCGGGCGCCGTCCAGGCACCTCGATTAGTTCTCGAGCTTTTGGAGTACGTCGTCTTTAGGTTGGGG
GGAGGGGTTTTATGCGATGGAGTTTCCCCACACTGAGTGGGTGGAGACTGAAGTTAGGCCAGCTTGGCAC
TTGATGTAATTCTCCTTGGAATTTGCCCTTTTTGAGTTTGGATCTTGGTTCATTCTCAAGCCTCAGACAG
TGGTTCAAAGTTTTTTTCTTCCATTTCAGGTGTCGTGAGGCTAGCACCGCCACCATGACCATGTTCAAGG
AGGCAGTGACCTTCAAGGATGTGGCTGTGGTCTTCACCGAGGAGGAGCTGGGGCTGCTGGACGTTTCCCA
GAGGAAGCTGTATCGAGATGTCATGCTGGAGAACTTCAGAAACCTGCTATCAGTGGGGCATCAACTTTCC
CACCGAGATACTTTTCACTTCCAAAGAGAAGAAAAGTTTTGGATCATGGAGACAGCAACCCAAAGAGAAG
GGAATTCAGGAGGCAAGATCCAAACTGAGTTGGAGTCTGTTCCAGAAACAGGACCACATGAAGAGTGGTC
TTGCCAGCAAATCTGGGAACAAACTGCAAGTGAGTTAACTAGACCTCAAGACTCCATAAGTAGCTCTCAG
TTCTCCACACAAGGTGATGTCCCCTCCCAGGTTGACGCAGGACTATCTATAATTCACATAGGAGAGACAC
CTTCTGAGCATGGGAAGTGTAAAAAATTCTTCAGTGATGTCTCCATCCTTGATCTTCATCAACAATTACA
CTCAGGAAAGATATCCCATACATGTAATGAGTACAGGAAGAGATTCTGTTATAGCTCAGCTCTTTGTCTT
CATCAGAAAGTTCACATGGGAGAGAAACGCTATAAGTGTGATGTGTGTAGTAAGGCATTTAGTCAGAACT
CACAACTGCAAACTCATCAGAGAATCCACACTGGAGAGAAACCATTCAAATGTGAGCAGTGTGGGAAAAG
TTTCAGCCGTAGATCAGGAATGTATGTTCATTGCAAATTACACACAGGAGAAAAACCTCATATTTGTGAG
GAATGTGGGAAGGCCTTCATTCACAATTCCCAGCTTCGGGAACATCAAAGAATCCATACTGGGGAGAAGC
CATTCAAATGTTATATATGTGGTAAGAGCTTCCATAGTAGATCAAATCTTAATAGGCATTCCATGGTCCA
CATGCAAGAGAAATCATTTAGATGTGATACCTGTAGTAATAGCTTTGGTCAGAGATCAGCACTTAATAGT
CATTGCATGGACCACACAAAAGAGAAACTATACAAATGTGAAGAATGTGGAAGGAGCTTCACTTGTAGGC
AAGATCTTTGTAAGCATCAGATGGACCATACAGGAGACAAACCATATAATTGTAATGTATGTGGGAAGGG
CTTCAGGTGGTCCTCATGTCTTTCAAGACATCAGCGGGTCCACAATGGAGAAACAACATTCAAGTGCGAC
GGATGTGGGAAGAGATTTTATATGAATTCACAGGGCCATTCACATCAGAGAGCCTATAGAGAAGAAGAAC
TGTATAAATGTCAGAAGTGTGGGAAGGGCTACATTAGTAAGTTTAATCTTGACTTGCACCAGAGGGTCCA
CACGGGAGAGAGACCTTATAATTGTAAGGAATGTGGAAAGAGCTTCAGGTGGGCCTCAGGTATTTTGAGA
CATAAGAGACTCCATACTGGAGAAAAACCATTCAAATGTGAAGAGTGTGGGAAGAGGTTTACTGAGAATT
CAAAACTTCGTTTCCATCAAAGAATTCACACTGGAGAAAAGCCTTACAAATGTGAGGAGTGTGGAAAGGG
ATTCAGATGGGCCTCAACTCATCTAACCCATCAAAGACTCCACAGCAGAGAAAAACTATTCCAATGTGAG
GATTGTGGGAAGAGCAGTGAGCACAGTTCATGCCTTCAAGACCAACAAAGCGACCACAGTGGAGAAAAAA
CATCCAAATGTGAGGACTGTGGGAAGCGCTACGAGAGGCGCTTGAATCTAGATATGATTTTATCATTATT
TTTAAATGATATATAGTAATGAACTAGTCCGTAACTTGAAAGTATTTCGATTTCTTGGCTTTATATATCT
TGTGGAAAGGACGATGGTCGGCGTGAGTCCAACGTATAACGCGTTAAGTCGACAATCAACCTCTGGATTA
CAAAATTTGTGAAAGATTGACTGGTATTCTTAACTATGTTGCTCCTTTTACGCTATGTGGATACGCTGCT
TTAATGCCTTTGTATCATGCTATTGCTTCCCGTATGGCTTTCATTTTCTCCTCCTTGTATAAATCCTGGT
TGCTGTCTCTTTATGAGGAGTTGTGGCCCGTTGTCAGGCAACGTGGCGTGGTGTGCACTGTGTTTGCTGA
CGCAACCCCCACTGGTTGGGGCATTGCCACCACCTGTCAGCTCCTTTCCGGGACTTTCGCTTTCCCCCTC
CCTATTGCCACGGCGGAACTCATCGCCGCCTGCCTTGCCCGCTGCTGGACAGGGGCTCGGCTGTTGGGCA
CTGACAATTCCGTGGTGTTGTCGGGGAAATCATCGTCCTTTCCTTGGCTGCTCGCCTGTGTTGCCACCTG
GATTCTGCGCGGGACGTCCTTCTGCTACGTCCCTTCGGCCCTCAATCCAGCGGACCTTCCTTCCCGCGGC
CTGCTGCCGGCTCTGCGGCCTCTTCCGCGTCTTCGCCTTCGCCCTCAGACGAGTCGGATCTCCCTTTGGG
CCGCCTCCCCGCGTCGACTTTAAGACCAATGACTTACAAGGCAGCTGTAGATCTTAGCCACTTTTTAAAA
GAAAAGGGGGGACTGGAAGGGCTAATTCACTCCCAACGAAGACAAGATCTGCTTTTTGCTTGTACTGGGT
CTCTCTGGTTAGACCAGATCTGAGCCTGGGAGCTCTCTGGCTAACTAGGGAACCCACTGCTTAAGCCTCA
ATAAAGCTTGCCTTGAGTGCTTCAAGTAGTGTGTGCCCGTCTGTTGTGTGACTCTGGTAACTAGAGATCC
CTCAGACCCTTTTAGTCAGTGTGGAAAATCTCTAGCAGTACGTATAGTAGTTCATGTCATCTTATTATTC
AGTATTTATAACTTGCAAAGAAATGAATATCAGAGAGTGAGAGGAACTTGTTTATTGCAGCTTATAATGG
TTACAAATAAAGCAATAGCATCACAAATTTCACAAATAAAGCATTTTTTTCACTGCATTCTAGTTGTGGT
TTGTCCAAACTCATCAATGTATCTTATCATGTCTGGCTCTAGCTATCCCGCCCCTAACTCCGCCCATCCC
GCCCCTAACTCCGCCCAGTTCCGCCCATTCTCCGCCCCATGGCTGACTAATTTTTTTTATTTATGCAGAG
GCCGAGGCCGCCTCGGCCTCTGAGCTATTCCAGAAGTAGTGAGGAGGCTTTTTTGGAGGCCTAGGGACGT
ACCCAATTCGCCCTATAGTGAGTCGTATTACGCGCGCTCACTGGCCGTCGTTTTACAACGTCGTGACTGG
GAAAACCCTGGCGTTACCCAACTTAATCGCCTTGCAGCACATCCCCCTTTCGCCAGCTGGCGTAATAGCG
AAGAGGCCCGCACCGATCGCCCTTCCCAACAGTTGCGCAGCCTGAATGGCGAATGGG
[124 nt withheld, positions 7478-7601]
C
[91 nt withheld, positions 7603-7693]
A
[49 nt withheld, positions 7695-7743]
CCTTTGACGTTGGAGTCCACGTTCTTT
[37 nt withheld, positions 7771-7807]
ACCCTATCTCGGTCTATTCTTTTGATTTATAAGGGATTTTGCCGATTTCGGCCTATTGGTTAAAAAATGA
GCTGATTTAACAAAAATTTAACGCGAATTTTAACAAAATATTAACGCTTACAATTTAGGTGGCACTTTTC
GGGGAAATGTGCGCGGAACCCCTATTTGTTTATTTTTCTAAATACATTCAAATATGTATCCGCTCATGAG
ACAATAACCCTGATAAATGCTTCAATAATATTGAAAAAGGAAGAGTATGAGTATTCAACATTTCCGTGTC
GCCCTTATTCCCTTTTTTGCGGCATTTTGCCTTCCTGTTTTTGCTCACCCAGAAACGCTGGTGAAAGTAA
AAGATGCTGAAGATCAGTTGGGTGCACGAGTGGGTTACATCGAACTGGATCTCAACAGCGGTAAGATCCT
TGAGAGTTTTCGCCCCGAAGAACGTTTTCCAATGATGAGCACTTTTAAAGTTCTGCTATGTGGCGCGGTA
TTATCCCGTATTGACGCCGGGCAAGAGCAACTCGGTCGCCGCATACACTATTCTCAGAATGACTTGGTTG
AGTACTCACCAGTCACAGAAAAGCATCTTACGGATGGCATGACAGTAAGAGAATTATGCAGTGCTGCCAT
AACCATGAGTGATAACACTGCGGCCAACTTACTTCTGACAACGATCGGAGGACCGAAGGAGCTAACCGCT
TTTTTGCACAACATGGGGGATCATGTAACTCGCCTTGATCGTTGGGAACCGGAGCTGAATGAAGCCATAC
CAAACGACGAGCGTGACACCACGATGCCTGTAGCAATGGCAACAACGTTGCGCAAACTATTAACTGGCGA
ACTACTTACTCTAGCTTCCCGGCAACAATTAATAGACTGGATGGAGGCGGATAAAGTTGCAGGACCACTT
CTGCGCTCGGCCCTTCCGGCTGGCTGGTTTATTGCTGATAAATCTGGAGCCGGTGAGCGTGGGTCTCGCG
GTATCATTGCAGCACTGGGGCCAGATGGTAAGCCCTCCCGTATCGTAGTTATCTACACGACGGGGAGTCA
GGCAACTATGGATGAACGAAATAGACAGATCGCTGAGATAGGTGCCTCACTGATTAAGCATTGGTAACTG
TCAGACCAAGTTTACTCATATATACTTTAGATTGATTTAAAACTTCATTTTTAATTTAAAAGGATCTAGG
TGAAGATCCTTTTTGATAATCTCATGACCAAAATCCCTTAACGTGAGTTTTCGTTCCACTGAGCGTCAGA
CCCCGTAGAAAAGATCAAAGGATCTTCTTGAGATCCTTTTTTTCTGCGCGTAATCTGCTGCTTGCAAACA
AAAAAACCACCGCTACCAGCGGTGGTTTGTTTGCCGGATCAAGAGCTACCAACTCTTTTTCCGAAGGTAA
CTGGCTTCAGCAGAGCGCAGATACCAAATACTGTTCTTCTAGTGTAGCCGTAGTTAGGCCACCACTTCAA
GAACTCTGTAGCACCGCCTACATACCTCGCTCTGCTAATCCTGTTACCAGTGGCTGCTGCCAGTGGCGAT
AAGTCGTGTCTTACCGGGTTGGACTCAAGACGATAGTTACCGGATAAGGCGCAGCGGTCGGGCTGAACGG
GGGGTTCGTGCACACAGCCCAGCTTGGAGCGAACGACCTACACCGAACTGAGATACCTACAGCGTGAGCT
ATGAGAAAGCGCCACGCTTCCCGAAGGGAGAAAGGCGGACAGGTATCCGGTAAGCGGCAGGGTCGGAACA
GGAGAGCGCACGAGGGAGCTTCCAGGGGGAAACGCCTGGTATCTTTATAGTCCTGTCGGGTTTCGCCACC
TCTGACTTGAGCGTCGATTTTTGTGATGCTCGTCAGGGGGGCGGAGCCTATGGAAAAACGCCAGCAACGC
GGCCTTTTTACGGTTCCTGGCCTTTTGCTGGCCTTTTGCTCACATGTTCTTTCCTGCGTTATCCCCTGAT
TCTGTGGATAACCGTATTACCGCCTTTGAGTGAGCTGATACCGCTCGCCGCAGCCGAACGACCGAGCGCA
GCGAGTCAGTGAGCGAGGAAGCGGAAGAGCGCCCAATACGCAAACCGCCTCTCCCCGCGCGTTGGCCGAT
TCATTAATGCAGCTGGCACGACAGGTTTCCCGACTGGAAAGCGGGCAGTGAGCGCAACGCAATTAATGTG
AGTTAGCTCACTCATTAGGCACCCCAGGCTTTACACTTTATGCTTCCGGCTCGTATGTTGTGTGGAATTG
TGAGCGGATAACAATTTCACACAGGAAACAGCTATGACCATGATTACGCCAAGCGCGCAATTAACCCTCA
CTAAAGGGAACAAAAGCTGGAGCTGCAAGC
