>Addgene plasmid #142990 | TFORF2790 | depositor partial sequence | sequence record 281108 | Insert
ACCGCCACCATGACCATGTTCAAGGAGGCAGTGACCTTCAAGGATGTGGCTGTGGTCTTCACCGAGGAGG
AGCTGGGGCTGCTGGACGTTTCCCAGAGGAAGCTGTATCGAGATGTCATGCTGGAGAACTTCAGAAACCT
GCTATCAGTGGGGCATCAACTTTCCCACCGAGATACTTTTCACTTCCAAAGAGAAGAAAAGTTTTGGATC
ATGGAGACAGCAACCCAAAGAGAAGGGAATTCAGGAGGCAAGATCCAAACTGAGTTGGAGTCTGTTCCAG
AAACAGGACCACATGAAGAGTGGTCTTGCCAGCAAATCTGGGAACAAACTGCAAGTGAGTTAACTAGACC
TCAAGACTCCATAAGTAGCTCTCAGTTCTCCACACAAGGTGATGTCCCCTCCCAGGTTGACGCAGGACTA
TCTATAATTCACATAGGAGAGACACCTTCTGAGCATGGGAAGTGTAAAAAATTCTTCAGTGATGTCTCCA
TCCTTGATCTTCATCAACAATTACACTCAGGAAAGATATCCCATACATGTAATGAGTACAGGAAGAGATT
CTGTTATAGCTCAGCTCTTTGTCTTCATCAGAAAGTTCACATGGGAGAGAAACGCTATAAGTGTGATGTG
TGTAGTAAGGCATTTAGTCAGAACTCACAACTGCAAACTCATCAGAGAATCCACACTGGAGAGAAACCAT
TCAAATGTGAGCAGTGTGGGAAAAGTTTCAGCCGTAGATCAGGAATGTATGTTCATTGCAAATTACACAC
AGGAGAAAAACCTCATATTTGTGAGGAATGTGGGAAGGCCTTCATTCACAATTCCCAGCTTCGGGAACAT
CAAAGAATCCATACTGGGGAGAAGCCATTCAAATGTTATATATGTGGTAAGAGCTTCCATAGTAGATCAA
ATCTTAATAGGCATTCCATGGTCCACATGCAAGAGAAATCATTTAGATGTGATACCTGTAGTAATAGCTT
TGGTCAGAGATCAGCACTTAATAGTCATTGCATGGACCACACAAAAGAGAAACTATACAAATGTGAAGAA
TGTGGAAGGAGCTTCACTTGTAGGCAAGATCTTTGTAAGCATCAGATGGACCATACAGGAGACAAACCAT
ATAATTGTAATGTATGTGGGAAGGGCTTCAGGTGGTCCTCATGTCTTTCAAGACATCAGCGGGTCCACAA
TGGAGAAACAACATTCAAGTGCGACGGATGTGGGAAGAGATTTTATATGAATTCACAGGGCCATTCACAT
CAGAGAGCCTATAGAGAAGAAGAACTGTATAAATGTCAGAAGTGTGGGAAGGGCTACATTAGTAAGTTTA
ATCTTGACTTGCACCAGAGGGTCCACACGGGAGAGAGACCTTATAATTGTAAGGAATGTGGAAAGAGCTT
CAGGTGGGCCTCAGGTATTTTGAGACATAAGAGACTCCATACTGGAGAAAAACCATTCAAATGTGAAGAG
TGTGGGAAGAGGTTTACTGAGAATTCAAAACTTCGTTTCCATCAAAGAATTCACACTGGAGAAAAGCCTT
ACAAATGTGAGGAGTGTGGAAAGGGATTCAGATGGGCCTCAACTCATCTAACCCATCAAAGACTCCACAG
CAGAGAAAAACTATTCCAATGTGAGGATTGTGGGAAGAGCAGTGAGCACAGTTCATGCCTTCAAGACCAA
CAAAGCGACCACAGTGGAGAAAAAACATCCAAATGTGAGGACTGTGGGAAGCGCTACGAGAGGCGCTTGA
ATCTAGATATGATTTTATCATTATTTTTAAATGATATATAGTAATGAACTAGTCCGTAACTTGAAAGTAT
TTCGATTTCTTGGCTTTATATATCTTGTGGAAAGGACGATGGTCGGCGTGAGTCCAACGTATA
