>Addgene plasmid #142990 | TFORF2790 | depositor partial sequence | sequence record 281109 | Barcode
TGGTCGGCGTGAGTCCAACGTATA
